Addgene plasmid #221283: pMSCV-FKBP-STING L373A with IRSp53 pLxIS
Purpose: Expression of STING L373A with IRSp53 pLxIS (RLL361NLV) in mammalian cells by retroviral transduction
Depositing lab: Jonathan Kagan. Depositing organization: Boston Children's Hospital. Publication: pLxIS-containing domains are biochemically flexible regulators of interferons and metabolism. Landau LM, Chaudhary N, Tien YC, Rogozinska M, Joshi S, Yao C, Crowley J, Hullahalli K, Campbell IW, Waldor MK, Haigis M, Kagan JC. Mol Cell. 2024 Jul 11;84(13):2436-2454.e10. doi: 10.1016/j.molcel.2024.05.030. Epub 2024 Jun 25. PubMed 38925114.
Backbone
  Vector backbone: pMSCV-IRES-GFP
  Vector type: Retroviral
Growth in bacteria
  Bacterial resistance: Ampicillin, 100 μg/mL
  Growth temperature: 37°C
  Growth strain: NEB Stable
  Copy number: High Copy
Gene/Insert
  Gene/Insert name: fusion of FKBP-STING (L373A) with IRSp53 pLxIS (RLL361NLV)
  Species: M. musculus (mouse)
  Entrez Gene: Sting1 (a.k.a. 2610307O08Rik, ERIS, MPYS, Mita, STING, STING-beta, Tmem173); Baiap2 (a.k.a. IRSp53)
  Tag / fusion protein: 3xFLAG-4xFKBP (N terminal on insert)
  Cloning method: Restriction Enzyme; 5′ cloning site BglII (not destroyed); 3′ cloning site NotI (not destroyed)
Terms and licenses: Academic/Nonprofit Terms; Industry Terms: Not Available to Industry
How to cite: pMSCV-FKBP-STING L373A with IRSp53 pLxIS was a gift from Jonathan Kagan (Addgene plasmid # 221283 ; http://n2t.net/addgene:221283 ; RRID:Addgene_221283)
