[The description below was written by a language model from this plasmid's Addgene catalogue record and pLannotate feature annotations shown in this document.]
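Description:
pMSCV-FKBP-STING L373A with IRSp53 pLxIS is a gammaretroviral transfer vector built on the pMSCV-IRES-GFP backbone for stable expression of an engineered mouse STING fusion protein in mammalian cells by retroviral transduction. In bacteria it is maintained through a high-copy ColE1/pUC-type origin and selected with ampicillin via the β-lactamase gene. Small fragments annotated as lacI, rop, bom, lacZα, TcR and env are non-functional backbone remnants. The viral portion consists of murine embryonic stem cell virus 5′ and 3′ LTRs, the Ψ packaging signal and a truncated, start-codon-deleted gag segment that extends the packaging region. Together these allow the genomic RNA to be packaged when gag-pol and env are supplied in trans. No separate internal promoter is annotated, so expression is presumably driven by the 5′ LTR.

The insert, cloned between BglII and NotI, carries an N-terminal 3xFLAG tag followed by four tandem FKBP domains, fused to mouse STING sequence. The annotation tool detects only one FLAG unit, some of the FKBP repeats and a short Sting1 fragment of about 117 nt, suggesting that only a small portion of STING, rather than the full-length protein, is present. According to the record, this sequence carries the L373A mutation and an RLL361NLV substitution that introduces the pLxIS motif of IRSp53 (Baiap2). FKBP repeats are generally used for ligand-induced oligomerisation, though the record does not name a dimeriser. Downstream, an EMCV IRES drives EGFP from the same transcript, marking transduced cells. The construct belongs to a study of how pLxIS-containing domains regulate interferon responses and metabolism.
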