Features (pLannotate 1.2.2; 23 found; start..end, strand, type, name):
     61..81      +  CDS            FLAG (fragment): FLAG® epitope tag, followed by an enterokinase cleavage site
    784..1068    +  CDS            FPR2 (fragment): FKBP2_CRYNB - Protein inferred from homology: Swiss-Prot protein existence level 3. PPIases accelerate the folding of proteins. It catalyzes the cis-trans isomerization of proline imidic peptide bonds in oligopeptides (By similarity). From Cryptococcus neoformans var. neoformans serotype D (strain B-3501A) (Filobasidiella neoformans).
   1063..1383    +  CDS            FKBP1A: FKB1A_HUMAN - Also known as FKBP1, FKBP12. Experimental evidence at protein level: Swiss-Prot protein existence level 1. Keeps in an inactive conformation TGFBR1, the TGF-beta type I serine/threonine kinase receptor, preventing TGF-beta receptor activation in absence of ligand. Recruits SMAD7 to ACVR1B which prevents the association of SMAD2 and SMAD3 with the activin receptor complex, thereby blocking the activin signal. May modulate the RYR1 calcium channel activity. PPIases accelerate the folding of proteins. It catalyzes the cis-trans isomerization of proline imidic peptide bonds in oligop
   1402..1518    +  CDS            Sting1 (fragment): STING_MOUSE - Also known as Eris From Mus musculus (Mouse).
   1541..1574    -  misc_feature   MCS (fragment): pBluescript multiple cloning site
   1676..2138    +  misc_feature   IRES: internal ribosome entry site (IRES) of the encephalomyocarditis virus (EMCV)
   2152..2871    +  CDS            EGFP: the original enhanced GFP (Yang et al., 1996) mammalian codon-optimized
   2933..3447    +  LTR            3' LTR: 3' long terminal repeat from murine embryonic stem cell virus
   3609..3625    -  protein_bind   lac operator: The lac repressor binds to the lac operator to inhibit transcription in E. coli. This inhibition can be relieved by adding lactose or isopropyl-β-D-thiogalactopyranoside (IPTG). lac repressor encoded by lacI
   3633..3663    -  promoter       lac promoter: promoter for the E. coli lac operon
   3678..3699    -  protein_bind   CAP binding site: CAP binding activates transcription in the presence of cAMP. E. coli catabolite activator protein
   3712..3804    -  CDS            lacI (fragment): lac repressor; lacI; The lac repressor binds to the lac operator to inhibit transcription in E. coli. This inhibition can be relieved by adding lactose or isopropyl-β-D-thiogalactopyranoside (IPTG).
   3987..4575    -  rep_origin     ori: high-copy-number ColE1/pMB1/pBR322/pUC origin of replication
   4746..5606    -  CDS            AmpR: β-lactamase; bla; confers resistance to ampicillin, carbenicillin, and related antibiotics
   5607..5711    -  promoter       AmpR promoter: bla
   5806..5841    +  CDS            rop (fragment): Rop protein, which maintains plasmids at low copy number; rop
   5943..6042    +  misc_feature   bom (fragment): basis of mobility region from pBR322
   6048..6197    -  CDS            lacZα (fragment): LacZα fragment of β-galactosidase; lacZ fragment
   6197..6398    -  CDS            TcR (fragment): tetracycline efflux protein; tet; confers resistance to tetracycline
   6399..6497    +  CDS            env (fragment): murine leukemia virus gPr80 envelope polyprotein precursor; env; proteolytically cleaved into gp70SU and p15TM subunits
   6539..7055    +  LTR            5' LTR: 5' long terminal repeat from murine embryonic stem cell virus
   7119..7460    +  misc_feature   MESV Ψ: packaging signal of murine embryonic stem cell virus
   7527..7943    +  CDS            gag (truncated): truncated Moloney murine leukemia virus (MMLV) gag gene lacking the start codon
>Addgene plasmid #221283 | pMSCV-FKBP-STING L373A with IRSp53 pLxIS | addgene full sequence | sequence record 438523 | Addgene NGS Result
AGATCTGCCACCATGGACTACAAGGATCACGACGGTGATTACAAGGACCACGACATCGACTACAAGGACG
ACGACGACAAGGGCGTTCAAGTAGAAACAATATCTCCAGGAGACGGGCGTACATTTCCTAAGCGTGGCCA
AACTTGCGTAGTCCATTATACCGGCATGCTGGAGGACGGTAAGAAGGTCGATAGCTCTAGAGACCGTAAC
AAACCTTTCAAATTTATGCTGGGGAAACAGGAGGTTATCCGTGGTTGGGAGGAAGGCGTGGCCCAAATGT
CCGTTGGGCAGCGTGCTAAGTTAACCATCTCGCCAGATTACGCATATGGGGCTACAGGCCATCCTGGGAT
CATTCCCCCGCATGCGACACTTGTGTTTGATGTAGAGCTGTTGAAGTTGGAGACGCGGGGAGTTCAAGTC
GAAACGATTTCACCAGGTGATGGACGCACCTTTCCTAAACGGGGACAAACGTGCGTCGTGCATTACACCG
GTATGCTGGAAGACGGCAAGAAAGTCGATTCAAGCCGCGATAGAAATAAACCCTTCAAATTCATGCTTGG
AAAACAGGAAGTAATACGCGGATGGGAAGAGGGTGTGGCGCAAATGTCTGTCGGGCAAAGAGCTAAACTG
ACAATAAGTCCTGATTACGCGTACGGTGCGACTGGGCACCCTGGTATCATTCCGCCGCACGCGACACTTG
TCTTCGACGTCGAGTTACTTAAGCTTGAGACGCGGGGGGTGCAGGTAGAGACTATTTCGCCCGGTGACGG
AAGAACTTTCCCAAAGCGGGGACAGACCTGTGTTGTCCACTACACTGGGATGTTGGAGGATGGTAAGAAA
GTTGACTCAAGTCGTGATCGCAACAAACCCTTTAAGTTTATGCTTGGGAAGCAGGAAGTCATCAGAGGTT
GGGAAGAAGGCGTAGCTCAGATGTCAGTGGGACAACGGGCCAAATTAACCATCAGTCCAGACTACGCCTA
CGGAGCCACCGGTCACCCAGGGATCATACCACCTCACGCAACCTTAGTGTTCGATGTGGAACTTTTAAAG
TTAGAGACGCGCGGTGTACAAGTGGAAACAATCAGTCCAGGGGATGGGAGAACATTCCCCAAAAGAGGCC
AGACGTGTGTCGTGCACTATACGGGGATGTTAGAAGATGGGAAAAAGGTCGATTCGTCACGCGACCGCAA
CAAACCGTTTAAATTCATGTTGGGAAAGCAGGAGGTGATTCGCGGCTGGGAGGAAGGTGTGGCACAGATG
AGCGTGGGCCAGAGAGCAAAACTGACTATCTCTCCTGATTATGCCTACGGCGCGACGGGCCACCCTGGCA
TAATTCCACCCCACGCTACCCTGGTATTCGATGTCGAGCTTCTGAAGCTTGAGGGTGCTGGGGCTGGGGC
TGTTACAATGAATGCGCCTATGACTAGTGTGGCCCCGCCGCCTTCGGTTTTATCACAGGAGCCGAACCTG
GTAATTAGCGGTATGGATCAACCGCTGCCTGCCCGGACCGATTTGATCTGATAAGCGGCCGCGTTTAAAC
GTCGACGGTATCGATAAGCTTGATATCGAATTCCGCCCCCCCCCCTAACGTTACTGGCCGAAGCCGCTTG
GAATAAGGCCGGTGTGCGTTTGTCTATATGTTATTTTCCACCATATTGCCGTCTTTTGGCAATGTGAGGG
CCCGGAAACCTGGCCCTGTCTTCTTGACGAGCATTCCTAGGGGTCTTTCCCCTCTCGCCAAAGGAATGCA
AGGTCTGTTGAATGTCGTGAAGGAAGCAGTTCCTCTGGAAGCTTCTTGAAGACAAACAACGTCTGTAGCG
ACCCTTTGCAGGCAGCGGAACCCCCCACCTGGCGACAGGTGCCTCTGCGGCCAAAAGCCACGTGTATAAG
ATACACCTGCAAAGGCGGCACAACCCCAGTGCCACGTTGTGAGTTGGATAGTTGTGGAAAGAGTCAAATG
GCTCTCCTCAAGCGTATTCAACAAGGGGCTGAAGGATGCCCAGAAGGTACCCCATTGTATGGGATCTGAT
CTGGGGCCTCGGTGCACATGCTTTACATGTGTTTAGTCGAGGTTAAAAAAACGTCTAGGCCCCCCGAACC
ACGGGGACGTGGTTTTCCTTTGAAAAACACGATGATAATATGGCCACAACCATGGTGAGCAAGGGCGAGG
AGCTGTTCACCGGGGTGGTGCCCATCCTGGTCGAGCTGGACGGCGACGTAAACGGCCACAAGTTCAGCGT
GTCTGGCGAGGGCGAGGGCGATGCCACCTACGGCAAGCTGACCCTGAAGTTCATCTGCACCACCGGCAAG
CTGCCCGTGCCCTGGCCCACCCTCGTGACCACCCTGACCTACGGCGTGCAGTGCTTCAGCCGCTACCCCG
ACCACATGAAGCAGCACGACTTCTTCAAGTCCGCCATGCCCGAAGGCTACGTCCAGGAGCGCACCATCTT
CTTCAAGGACGACGGCAACTACAAGACCCGCGCCGAGGTGAAGTTCGAGGGCGACACCCTGGTGAACCGC
ATCGAGCTGAAGGGCATCGACTTCAAGGAGGACGGCAACATCCTGGGGCACAAGCTGGAGTACAACTACA
ACAGCCACAACGTCTATATCATGGCCGACAAGCAGAAGAACGGCATCAAGGCGAACTTCAAGATCCGCCA
CAACATCGAGGACGGCAGCGTGCAGCTCGCCGACCACTACCAGCAGAACACCCCCATCGGCGACGGCCCC
GTGCTGCTGCCCGACAACCACTACCTGAGCACCCAGTCCGCCCTGAGCAAAGACCCCAACGAGAAGCGCG
ATCACATGGTCCTGCTGGAGTTCGTGACCGCCGCCGGGATCACTCTCGGCATGGACGAGCTGTACAAGTA
ATGAATTAATTAAGAATTCGATAAAATAAAAGATTTTATTTAGTCTCCAGAAAAAGGGGGGAATGAAAGA
CCCCACCTGTAGGTTTGGCAAGCTAGCTTAAGTAACGCCATTTTGCAAGGCATGGAAAATACATAACTGA
GAATAGAGAAGTTCAGATCAAGGTTAGGAACAGAGAGACAGCAGAATATGGGCCAAACAGGATATCTGTG
GTAAGCAGTTCCTGCCCCGGCTCAGGGCCAAGAACAGATGGTCCCCAGATGCGGTCCCGCCCTCAGCAGT
TTCTAGAGAACCATCAGATGTTTCCAGGGTGCCCCAAGGACCTGAAATGACCCTGTGCCTTATTTGAACT
AACCAATCAGTTCGCTTCTCGCTTCTGTTCGCGCGCTTCTGCTCCCCGAGCTCAATAAAAGAGCCCACAA
CCCCTCACTCGGCGCGCCAGTCCTCCGATAGACTGCGTCGCCCGGGTACCCGTGTATCCAATAAACCCTC
TTGCAGTTGCATCCGACTTGTGGTCTCGCTGTTCCTTGGGAGGGTCTCCTCTGAGTGATTGACTACCCGT
CAGCGGGGGTCTTTCATGGGTAACAGTTTCTTGAAGTTGGAGAACAACATTCTGAGGGTAGGAGTCGAAT
ATTAAGTAATCCTGACTCAATTAGCCACTGTTTTGAATCCACATACTCCAATACTCCTGAAATAGTTCAT
TATGGACAGCGCAGAAAGAGCTGGGGAGAATTGTGAAATTGTTATCCGCTCACAATTCCACACAACATAC
GAGCCGGAAGCATAAAGTGTAAAGCCTGGGGTGCCTAATGAGTGAGCTAACTCACATTAATTGCGTTGCG
CTCACTGCCCGCTTTCCAGTCGGGAAACCTGTCGTGCCAGCTGCATTAATGAATCGGCCAACGCGCGGGG
AGAGGCGGTTTGCGTATTGGGCGCTCTTCCGCTTCCTCGCTCACTGACTCGCTGCGCTCGGTCGTTCGGC
TGCGGCGAGCGGTATCAGCTCACTCAAAGGCGGTAATACGGTTATCCACAGAATCAGGGGATAACGCAGG
AAAGAACATGTGAGCAAAAGGCCAGCAAAAGGCCAGGAACCGTAAAAAGGCCGCGTTGCTGGCGTTTTTC
CATAGGCTCCGCCCCCCTGACGAGCATCACAAAAATCGACGCTCAAGTCAGAGGTGGCGAAACCCGACAG
GACTATAAAGATACCAGGCGTTTCCCCCTGGAAGCTCCCTCGTGCGCTCTCCTGTTCCGACCCTGCCGCT
TACCGGATACCTGTCCGCCTTTCTCCCTTCGGGAAGCGTGGCGCTTTCTCATAGCTCACGCTGTAGGTAT
CTCAGTTCGGTGTAGGTCGTTCGCTCCAAGCTGGGCTGTGTGCACGAACCCCCCGTTCAGCCCGACCGCT
GCGCCTTATCCGGTAACTATCGTCTTGAGTCCAACCCGGTAAGACACGACTTATCGCCACTGGCAGCAGC
CACTGGTAACAGGATTAGCAGAGCGAGGTATGTAGGCGGTGCTACAGAGTTCTTGAAGTGGTGGCCTAAC
TACGGCTACACTAGAAGAACAGTATTTGGTATCTGCGCTCTGCTGAAGCCAGTTACCTTCGGAAAAAGAG
TTGGTAGCTCTTGATCCGGCAAACAAACCACCGCTGGTAGCGGTGGTTTTTTTGTTTGCAAGCAGCAGAT
TACGCGCAGAAAAAAAGGATCTCAAGAAGATCCTTTGATCTTTTCTACGGGGTCTGACGCTCAGTGGAAC
GAAAACTCACGTTAAGGGATTTTGGTCATGAGATTATCAAAAAGGATCTTCACCTAGATCCTTTTAAATT
AAAAATGAAGTTTTAAATCAATCTAAAGTATATATGAGTAAACTTGGTCTGACAGTTACCAATGCTTAAT
CAGTGAGGCACCTATCTCAGCGATCTGTCTATTTCGTTCATCCATAGTTGCCTGACTCCCCGTCGTGTAG
ATAACTACGATACGGGAGGGCTTACCATCTGGCCCCAGTGCTGCAATGATACCGCGAGACCCACGCTCAC
CGGCTCCAGATTTATCAGCAATAAACCAGCCAGCCGGAAGGGCCGAGCGCAGAAGTGGTCCTGCAACTTT
ATCCGCCTCCATCCAGTCTATTAATTGTTGCCGGGAAGCTAGAGTAAGTAGTTCGCCAGTTAATAGTTTG
CGCAACGTTGTTGCCATTGCTACAGGCATCGTGGTGTCACGCTCGTCGTTTGGTATGGCTTCATTCAGCT
CCGGTTCCCAACGATCAAGGCGAGTTACATGATCCCCCATGTTGTGCAAAAAAGCGGTTAGCTCCTTCGG
TCCTCCGATCGTTGTCAGAAGTAAGTTGGCCGCAGTGTTATCACTCATGGTTATGGCAGCACTGCATAAT
TCTCTTACTGTCATGCCATCCGTAAGATGCTTTTCTGTGACTGGTGAGTACTCAACCAAGTCATTCTGAG
AATAGTGTATGCGGCGACCGAGTTGCTCTTGCCCGGCGTCAATACGGGATAATACCGCGCCACATAGCAG
AACTTTAAAAGTGCTCATCATTGGAAAACGTTCTTCGGGGCGAAAACTCTCAAGGATCTTACCGCTGTTG
AGATCCAGTTCGATGTAACCCACTCGTGCACCCAACTGATCTTCAGCATCTTTTACTTTCACCAGCGTTT
CTGGGTGAGCAAAAACAGGAAGGCAAAATGCCGCAAAAAAGGGAATAAGGGCGACACGGAAATGTTGAAT
ACTCATACTCTTCCTTTTTCAATATTATTGAAGCATTTATCAGGGTTATTGTCTCATGAGCGGATACATA
TTTGAATGTATTTAGAAAAATAAACAAATAGGGGTTCCGCGCACATTTCCCCGAAAAGTGCCACCTGACG
TCTAAGAAACCATTATTATCATGACATTAACCTATAAAAATAGGCGTATCACGAGGCCCTTTCGTCTCGC
GCGTTTCGGTGATGACGGTGAAAACCTCTGACACATGCAGCTCCCGGAGACGGTCACAGCTTGTCTGTAA
GCGGATGCCGGGAGCAGACAAGCCCGTCAGGGCGCGTCAGCGGGTGTTGGCGGGTGTCGGGGCTGGCTTA
ACTATGCGGCATCAGAGCAGATTGTACTGAGAGTGCACCATATGCGGTGTGAAATACCGCACAGATGCGT
AAGGAGAAAATACCGCATCAGGCGCCATTCGCCATTCAGGCTGCGCAACTGTTGGGAAGGGCGATCGGTG
CGGGCCTCTTCGCTATTACGCCAGCTGGCGAAAGGGGGATGTGCTGCAAGGCGATTAAGTTGGGTAACGC
CAGGGTTTTCCCAGTCACGACGTTGTAAAACGACGGCGCAAGGAATGGTGCATGCAAGGAGATGGCGCCC
AACAGTCCCCCGGCCACGGGGCCTGCCACCATACCCACGCCGAAACAAGCGCTCATGAGCCCGAAGTGGC
GAGCCCGATCTTCCCCATCGGTGATGTCGGCGATATAGGCGCCAGCAACCGCACCTGTGGCGCCGGTGAT
GCCGGCCACGATGCGTCCGGCGTAGAGGCGATTAGTCCAATTTGTTAAAGACAGGATATCAGTGGTCCAG
GCTCTAGTTTTGACTCAACAATATCACCAGCTGAAGCCTATAGAGTACGAGCCATAGATAAAATAAAAGA
TTTTATTTAGTCTCCAGAAAAAGGGGGGAATGAAAGACCCCACCTGTAGGTTTGGCAAGCTAGCTTAAGT
AACGCCATTTTGCAAGGCATGGAAAATACATAACTGAGAATAGAGAAGTTCAGATCAAGGTTAGGAACAG
AGAGACAGCAGAATATGGGCCAAACAGGATATCTGTGGTAAGCAGTTCCTGCCCCGGCTCAGGGCCAAGA
ACAGATGGTCCCCAGATGCGGTCCCGCCCTCAGCAGTTTCTAGAGAACCATCAGATGTTTCCAGGGTGCC
CCAAGGACCTGAAATGACCCTGTGCCTTATTTGAACTAACCAATCAGTTCGCTTCTCGCTTCTGTTCGCG
CGCTTCTGCTCCCCGAGCTCAATAAAAGAGCCCACAACCCCTCACTCGGCGCGCCAGTCCTCCGATAGAC
TGCGTCGCCCGGGTACCCGTATTCCCAATAAAGCCTCTTGCTGTTTGCATCCGAATCGTGGACTCGCTGA
TCCTTGGGAGGGTCTCCTCAGATTGATTGACTGCCCACCTCGGGGGTCTTTCATTTGGAGGTTCCACCGA
GATTTGGAGACCCCTGCCCAGGGACCACCGACCCCCCCGCCGGGAGGTAAGCTGGCCAGCGGTCGTTTCG
TGTCTGTCTCTGTCTTTGTGCGTGTTTGTGCCGGCATCTAATGTTTGCGCCTGCGTCTGTACTAGTTAGC
TAACTAGCTCTGTATCTGGCGGACCCGTGGTGGAACTGACGAGTTCTGAACACCCGGCCGCAACCCTGGG
AGACGTCCCAGGGACTTTGGGGGCCGTTTTTGTGGCCCGACCTGAGGAAGGGAGTCGATGTGGAATCCGA
CCCCGTCAGGATATGTGGTTCTGGTAGGAGACGAGAACCTAAAACAGTTCCCGCCTCCGTCTGAATTTTT
GCTTTCGGTTTGGAACCGAAGCCGCGCGTCTTGTCTGCTGCAGCGCTGCAGCATCGTTCTGTGTTGTCTC
TGTCTGACTGTGTTTCTGTATTTGTCTGAAAATTAGGGCCAGACTGTTACCACTCCCTTAAGTTTGACCT
TAGGTCACTGGAAAGATGTCGAGCGGATCGCTCACAACCAGTCGGTAGATGTCAAGAAGAGACGTTGGGT
TACCTTCTGCTCTGCAGAATGGCCAACCTTTAACGTCGGATGGCCGCGAGACGGCACCTTTAACCGAGAC
CTCATCACCCAGGTTAAGATCAAGGTCTTTTCACCTGGCCCGCATGGACACCCAGACCAGGTCCCCTACA
TCGTGACCTGGGAAGCCTTGGCTTTTGACCCCCCTCCCTGGGTCAAGCCCTTTGTACACCCTAAGCCTCC
GCCTCCTCTTCCTCCATCCGCCCCGTCTCTCCCCCTTGAACCTCCTCGTTCGACCCCGCCTCGATCCTCC
CTTTATCCAGCCCTCACTCCTTCTCTAGGCGCCGGAATT
